>Addgene plasmid #64758 | pMT001 | addgene full sequence | sequence record 308672 | Addgene NGS Result
TCGCGCGTTTCGGTGATGACGGTGAAAACCTCTGACACATGCAGCTCCCGGAGACGGTCACAGCTTGTCT
GTAAGCGGATGCCGGGAGCAGACAAGCCCGTCAGGGCGCGTCAGCGGGTGTTGGCGGGTGTCGGGGCTGG
CTTAACTATGCGGCATCAGAGCAGATTGTACTGAGAGTGCACCATATGCGGTGTGAAATACCGCACAGAT
GCGTAAGGAGAAAATACCGCATCAGGAAATTGTAAGCGTTAATATTTTGTTAAAATTCGCGTTAAATTTT
TGTTAAATCAGCTCATTTTTTAACCAATAGGCCGAAATCGGCAAAATCCCTTATAAATCAAAAGAATAGA
CCGAGATAGGGT
[37 nt withheld, positions 363-399]
AAAGAACGTGGACTCCAACGTCAAAGG
[49 nt withheld, positions 427-475]
T
[91 nt withheld, positions 477-567]
G
[124 nt withheld, positions 569-692]
CCATTCGCCATTCAGGCTGCGCAACTGTTGGGAAGGGCGATCGGTGCGGGCCTCTTCGCTATTACGCCAG
CTGGCGAAAGGGGGATGTGCTGCAAGGCGATTAAGTTGGGTAACGCCAGGGTTTTCCCAGTCACGACGTT
GTAAAACGACGGCCAGTGAATTGTAATACGACTCACTATAGGGCGAATTGGGCCCAATGCATTGGCGCCG
CGGCCGCGGTGGATCTGGTGGATCTATAACTTCGTATAATGTATGCTATACGAAGTTATCAGGTACCTAC
CCATACGATGTTCCTGACTATGCGCACCATCATCACCATCACACTAGTTAACTTCTAAATAAGCGAATTT
CTTATGATTTATGATTTTTATTATTAAATAAGTTATAAAAAAAATAAGTGTATACAAATTTTAAAGTGAC
TCTTAGGTTTTAAAACGAAAATTCTTATTCTTGAGTAACTCTTTCCTGTAGGTCAGGTTGCTTTCTCAGG
TATAGTATGAGGTCGCTCTTATTGACCACACCTCTACCGGCAGATCCGCTAGGGATAACAGGGTAAGGAT
CCGCATTGTACTGAGAGTGCACCATAATCATCGATGAATTCGAGCTCGTTTTCGACACTGGATGGCGGCG
TTAGTATCGAATCGACAGCAGTATAGCGACCAGCATTCACATACGATTGACGCATGATATTACTTTCTGC
GCACTTAACTTCGCATCTGGGCAGATGATGTCGAGGCGAAAAAAATATAAATCACGCTAACATTTGATTA
AAATAGAACAACTACAATATAAAAAAACTATACAAATGACAAGTTCTTGAAAACAAGAATCTTTTTATTG
TCAGTACTGATTATTCCTTTGCCCTCGGACGAGTGCTGGGGCGTCGGTTTCCACTATCGGCGAGTACTTC
TACACAGCCATCGGTCCAGACGGCCGCGCTTCTGCGGGCGATTTGTGTACGCCCGACAGTCCCGGCTCCG
GATCGGACGATTGCGTCGCATCGACCCTGCGCCCAAGCTGCATCATCGAAATTGCCGTCAACCAAGCTCT
GATAGAGTTGGTCAAGACCAATGCGGAGCATATACGCCCGGAGCCGCGGCGATCCTGCAAGCTCCGGATG
CCTCCGCTCGAAGTAGCGCGTCTGCTGCTCCATACAAGCCAACCACGGCCTCCAGAAGAAGATGTTGGCG
ACCTCGTATTGGGAATCCCCGAACATCGCCTCGCTCCAGTCAATGACCGCTGTTATGCGGCCATTGTCCG
TCAGGACATTGTTGGAGCCGAAATCCGCGTGCACGAGGTGCCGGACTTCGGGGCAGTCCTCGGCCCAAAG
CATCAGCTCATCGAGAGCCTGCGCGACGGACGCACTGACGGTGTCGTCCATCACAGTTTGCCAGTGATAC
ACATGGGGATCAGCAATCGCGCATATGAAATCACGCCATGTAGTGTATTGACCGATTCCTTGCGGTCCGA
ATGGGCCGAACCCGCTCGTCTGGCTAAGATCGGCCGCAGCGATCGCATCCATGGCCTCCGCGACCGGCTG
CAGAACAGCGGGCAGTTCGGTTTCAGGCAGGTCTTGCAACGTGACACCCTGTGCACGGCGGGAGATGCAA
TAGGTCAGGCTCTCGCTGAATTCCCCAATGTCAAGCACTTCCGGAATCGGGAGCGCGGCCGATGCAAAGT
GCCGATAAACATAACGATCTTTGTAGAAACCATCGGCGCAGCTATTTACCCGCAGGACATATCCACGCCC
TCCTACATCGAAGCTGAAAGCACGAGATTCTTCGCCCTCCGAGAGCTGCATCAGGTCGGAGACGCTGTCG
AACTTTTCGATCAGAAACTTCTCGACAGACGTCGCGGTGAGTTCAGGCTTTTTACCCATGGTTGTTTATG
TTCGGATGTGATGTGAGAACTGTATCCTAGCAAGATTTTAAAAGGAAGTATATGAAAGAAGAACCTCAGT
GGCAAATCCTAACCTTTTATATTTCTCTACAGGGGCGCGGCGTGGGGACAATTCAACGCGTCTGTGAGGG
GAGCGTTTCCCTGCTCGCAGGTCCGCAGCGAGGAGCCGTAATTTTTGCTTCGCGCCGTGCGGCCATCAAA
ATGTATGGATGCAAATGATTATACATGGGGATGTATGGGCTAAATGTACGGGCGACAGTCACATCATGCC
CCTGAGCTGCGCACGTCAAGACTGTCAAGGAGGGTATTCTGGGCCTCCATGTCGCTGGCCGGGTGACCCG
GCGGGGACGAGGCAAGCTAAACAGATCTGGCGCGCCTTAATTAACCCTATGCGGTGTGAAATACCGCACA
GTCTAGAATAACTTCGTATAATGTATGCTATACGAAGTTATCAGTCGACGGTAAGCCTATCCCTAACCCT
CTCCTCGGTCTCGATTCTTGTACATAAGCGGCCGCGAATTCGAGCTCGGTACCCGGGGATCCTCTAGAGT
CGACCTGCAGGCATGCAAGCTTTTGTTCCCTTTAGTGAGGGTTAATTTCGAGCTTGGCGTAATCATGGTC
ATAGCTGTTTCCTGTGTGAAATTGTTATCCGCTCACAATTCCACACAACATACGAGCCGGAAGCATAAAG
TGTAAAGCCTGGGGTGCCTAATGAGTGAGCTAACTCACATTAATTGCGTTGCGCTCACTGCCCGCTTTCC
AGTCGGGAAACCTGTCGTGCCAGCTGCATTAATGAATCGGCCAACGCGCGGGGAGAGGCGGTTTGCGTAT
TGGGCGCTCTTCCGCTTCCTCGCTCACTGACTCGCTGCGCTCGGTCGTTCGGCTGCGGCGAGCGGTATCA
GCTCACTCAAAGGCGGTAATACGGTTATCCACAGAATCAGGGGATAACGCAGGAAAGAACATGTGAGCAA
AAGGCCAGCAAAAGGCCAGGAACCGTAAAAAGGCCGCGTTGCTGGCGTTTTTCCATAGGCTCCGCCCCCC
TGACGAGCATCACAAAAATCGACGCTCAAGTCAGAGGTGGCGAAACCCGACAGGACTATAAAGATACCAG
GCGTTTCCCCCTGGAAGCTCCCTCGTGCGCTCTCCTGTTCCGACCCTGCCGCTTACCGGATACCTGTCCG
CCTTTCTCCCTTCGGGAAGCGTGGCGCTTTCTCATAGCTCACGCTGTAGGTATCTCAGTTCGGTGTAGGT
CGTTCGCTCCAAGCTGGGCTGTGTGCACGAACCCCCCGTTCAGCCCGACCGCTGCGCCTTATCCGGTAAC
TATCGTCTTGAGTCCAACCCGGTAAGACACGACTTATCGCCACTGGCAGCAGCCACTGGTAACAGGATTA
GCAGAGCGAGGTATGTAGGCGGTGCTACAGAGTTCTTGAAGTGGTGGCCTAACTACGGCTACACTAGAAG
AACAGTATTTGGTATCTGCGCTCTGCTGAAGCCAGTTACCTTCGGAAAAAGAGTTGGTAGCTCTTGATCC
GGCAAACAAACCACCGCTGGTAGCGGTGGTTTTTTTGTTTGCAAGCAGCAGATTACGCGCAGAAAAAAAG
GATCTCAAGAAGATCCTTTGATCTTTTCTACGGGGTCTGACGCTCAGTGGAACGAAAACTCACGTTAAGG
GATTTTGGTCATGAGATTATCAAAAAGGATCTTCACCTAGATCCTTTTAAATTAAAAATGAAGTTTTAAA
TCAATCTAAAGTATATATGAGTAAACTTGGTCTGACAGTTACCAATGCTTAATCAGTGAGGCACCTATCT
CAGCGATCTGTCTATTTCGTTCATCCATAGTTGCCTGACTCCCCGTCGTGTAGATAACTACGATACGGGA
GGGCTTACCATCTGGCCCCAGTGCTGCAATGATACCGCGAGACCCACGCTCACCGGCTCCAGATTTATCA
GCAATAAACCAGCCAGCCGGAAGGGCCGAGCGCAGAAGTGGTCCTGCAACTTTATCCGCCTCCATCCAGT
CTATTAATTGTTGCCGGGAAGCTAGAGTAAGTAGTTCGCCAGTTAATAGTTTGCGCAACGTTGTTGCCAT
TGCTACAGGCATCGTGGTGTCACGCTCGTCGTTTGGTATGGCTTCATTCAGCTCCGGTTCCCAACGATCA
AGGCGAGTTACATGATCCCCCATGTTGTGCAAAAAAGCGGTTAGCTCCTTCGGTCCTCCGATCGTTGTCA
GAAGTAAGTTGGCCGCAGTGTTATCACTCATGGTTATGGCAGCACTGCATAATTCTCTTACTGTCATGCC
ATCCGTAAGATGCTTTTCTGTGACTGGTGAGTACTCAACCAAGTCATTCTGAGAATAGTGTATGCGGCGA
CCGAGTTGCTCTTGCCCGGCGTCAATACGGGATAATACCGCGCCACATAGCAGAACTTTAAAAGTGCTCA
TCATTGGAAAACGTTCTTCGGGGCGAAAACTCTCAAGGATCTTACCGCTGTTGAGATCCAGTTCGATGTA
ACCCACTCGTGCACCCAACTGATCTTCAGCATCTTTTACTTTCACCAGCGTTTCTGGGTGAGCAAAAACA
GGAAGGCAAAATGCCGCAAAAAAGGGAATAAGGGCGACACGGAAATGTTGAATACTCATACTCTTCCTTT
TTCAATATTATTGAAGCATTTATCAGGGTTATTGTCTCATGAGCGGATACATATTTGAATGTATTTAGAA
AAATAAACAAATAGGGGTTCCGCGCACATTTCCCCGAAAAGTGCCACCTGACGTCTAAGAAACCATTATT
ATCATGACATTAACCTATAAAAATAGGCGTATCACGAGGCCCTTTCGTC
Features (pLannotate 1.2.2; 22 found; start..end, strand, type, name):
    137..236     +  misc_feature   bom (fragment): basis of mobility region from pBR322
    264..692     -  rep_origin     f1 ori (sequence partly withheld): f1 bacteriophage origin of replication; arrow indicates direction of (+) strand synthesis
    696..853     -  CDS            lacZα (fragment): LacZα fragment of β-galactosidase; lacZ fragment
    856..874     +  promoter       T7 promoter: promoter for bacteriophage T7 RNA polymerase
    928..961     -  protein_bind   loxP: Cre-mediated recombination occurs in the 8-bp core sequence (GCATACAT). Cre recombinase
    970..996     +  CDS            3xHA (fragment): three tandem HA epitope tags
   1035..1222    +  terminator     ADH1 terminator: S. cerevisiae ADH1; transcription terminator for the S. cerevisiae alcohol dehydrogenase 1 (ADH1) gene
   1257..1278    +  misc_feature   bom (fragment): basis of mobility region from pBR322
   1341..2915    -  gene           hphMX6: yeast selectable marker conferring hygromycin resistance
   2980..3003    +  misc_feature   bom (fragment): basis of mobility region from pBR322
   3010..3043    -  protein_bind   loxP: Cre-mediated recombination occurs in the 8-bp core sequence (GCATACAT). Cre recombinase
   3052..3090    +  CDS            V5 tag (fragment): epitope tag from simian virus 5
   3108..3164    +  misc_feature   MCS: pUC18/19 multiple cloning site
   3171..3189    -  promoter       T3 promoter: promoter for bacteriophage T3 RNA polymerase
   3234..3250    -  protein_bind   lac operator: The lac repressor binds to the lac operator to inhibit transcription in E. coli. This inhibition can be relieved by adding lactose or isopropyl-β-D-thiogalactopyranoside (IPTG). lac repressor encoded by lacI
   3258..3288    -  promoter       lac promoter: promoter for the E. coli lac operon
   3303..3324    -  protein_bind   CAP binding site: CAP binding activates transcription in the presence of cAMP. E. coli catabolite activator protein
   3337..3429    -  CDS            lacI (fragment): lac repressor; lacI; The lac repressor binds to the lac operator to inhibit transcription in E. coli. This inhibition can be relieved by adding lactose or isopropyl-β-D-thiogalactopyranoside (IPTG).
   3612..4200    -  rep_origin     ori: high-copy-number ColE1/pMB1/pBR322/pUC origin of replication
   4371..5231    -  CDS            AmpR: β-lactamase; bla; confers resistance to ampicillin, carbenicillin, and related antibiotics
   5232..5336    -  promoter       AmpR promoter: bla
   5431..35      +  CDS            rop (fragment) (across the origin): Rop protein, which maintains plasmids at low copy number; rop
