[The description below was written by a language model from this plasmid's Addgene catalogue record and pLannotate feature annotations shown in this document.]
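Description:
pMT001 is a bacterial template plasmid of about 5.4 kb carrying a synthetic Recombination-Induced Tag Exchange (RITE) cassette for epitope-tag switching in Saccharomyces cerevisiae. The backbone is recorded as unknown, but the annotated features point to a phagemid-type cloning vector: a high-copy ColE1/pUC origin, an f1 origin, an ampicillin resistance gene with its own promoter, and a disrupted lacZα/multiple cloning site region flanked by T7 and T3 promoters. No yeast replication origin is annotated, which fits a plasmid that serves as a source of the cassette for genomic integration rather than one maintained in yeast.

The cassette has no promoter of its own, as it is meant to be fused in frame to the 3' end of a gene of interest and expressed from that gene's native promoter. In order, it contains a loxP site, an HA epitope (the catalogue describes the first tag as HA-6xHis, although only the HA portion is annotated), the ADH1 terminator, an hphMX6 hygromycin resistance marker in the opposite orientation, a second loxP site in the same orientation as the first, and a V5 epitope. Before recombination, the tagged protein ends in the HA-6xHis tag and transcription stops at the ADH1 terminator, with hygromycin selecting for integrants. Cre-mediated recombination between the two loxP sites excises the first tag, the terminator and the marker, so that protein made afterwards carries V5 instead. Old and newly synthesised protein can therefore be distinguished by their tags, allowing protein turnover, inheritance and dynamics to be followed in yeast. The depositor notes that discrepancies between the submitted and repository sequences have no functional consequences.
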