Addgene plasmid #64758: pMT001
Purpose: Recombination-Induced Tag Exchange (RITE) Cassette, HA-6xHIS to a V5 epitope tag, Hygro selection
Depositing lab: Fred van Leeuwen. Depositing organization: Netherlands Cancer Institute. Publication: Recombination-induced tag exchange (RITE) cassette series to monitor protein dynamics in Saccharomyces cerevisiae. Terweij M, van Welsem T, van Deventer S, Verzijlbergen KF, Menendez-Benito V, Ontoso D, San-Segundo P, Neefjes J, van Leeuwen F. G3 (Bethesda). 2013 Aug 7;3(8):1261-72. doi: 10.1534/g3.113.006213. PubMed 23708297.
Backbone
  Vector backbone: unknown
  Vector type: RITE cassette
Growth in bacteria
  Bacterial resistance: Ampicillin, 100 μg/mL
  Growth temperature: 37°C
  Growth strain: DH5alpha
  Copy number: Unknown
Gene/Insert
  Gene/Insert name: RITE cassette
  Species: Synthetic
  Promoter: none
  Cloning method: Unknown
  Sequencing primers: 5′ M13-F20; 3′ M13R
Terms and licenses: Academic/Nonprofit Terms; Industry Terms: Not Available to Industry
Depositor comments: The discrepancies between the depositor's sequence and Addgene’s sequences have no functional consequences.
How to cite: pMT001 was a gift from Fred van Leeuwen (Addgene plasmid # 64758 ; http://n2t.net/addgene:64758 ; RRID:Addgene_64758)
