>Addgene plasmid #64758 | pMT001 | addgene partial sequence | sequence record 113843 | M13pUC-Fwd 5'-CCCAGTCACGACGTTGTAAAACG-3'
GGGCGAATTGGGCCCAATGCATTGGCGCCGCGGCCGCGGTGGATCTGGTGGATCTATAACTTCGTATAAT
GTATGCTATACGAAGTTATCAGGTACCTACCCATACGATGTTCCTGACTATGCGCACCATCATCACCATC
ACACTAGTTAACTTCTAAATAAGCGAATTTCTTATGATTTATGATTTTTATTATTAAATAAGTTATAAAA
AAAATAAGTGTATACAAATTTTAAAGTGACTCTTAGGTTTTAAAACGAAAATTCTTATTCTTGAGTAACT
CTTTCCTGTAGGTCAGGTTGCTTTCTCAGGTATAGTATGAGGTCGCTCTTATTGACCACACCTCTACCGG
CAGATCCGCTAGGGATAACAGGGTAAGGATCCGCATTGTACTGAGAGTGCACCATAATCATCGATGAATT
CGAGCTCGTTTTCGACACTGGATGGCGGCGTTAGTATCGAATCGACAGCAGTATAGCGACCAGCATTCAC
ATACGATTGACGCATGATATTACTTTCTGCGCACTTAACTTCGCATCTGGGCAGATGATGTCGAGGCGAA
AAAAAATATAAATCACGCTAACATTTGATTAAAATAGAACAACTACAATATAAAAAAACTATACAAATGA
CAAGTTCTTGAAAACAAGAATCTTTTTATTGTCAGTACTGATTATTCCTTTGCCCTCGGACGAGTGCTGG
GGCGTCGGTTTCCACTATCGGCGAGTACTTCTACACAGCCATCGGTCCAGACGGCCGCGCTTCTGCGGGC
GATTTGTGTACGCCCGACAGTCCCGGCTCCGGATCGGACGATTGCGTCGCATCGACCCTGCGCCCAAGCT
GCATCATCGAAATTGCCGTCAACCAAGCTCTGATAGAGTTGGTCAAGACCAATGCGGAGCATATACGCCC
GGAGCCGCGGCGATCCTGCAAGCTCCGGATGCCTCCGCTCGAAGTAGCGCGTCTGCTGCTCCATACAAGC
CAACCACGGCCTCCAGAAGAAGATGTTGGCGACCTCGTATTGGGAATCCCCGAACATCGCCTCGCTCCAG
TCA
