>Addgene plasmid #64758 | pMT001 | addgene partial sequence | sequence record 113850 | M13pUC-Rev 5'-AGCGGATAACAATTTCACACAGG-3'
AGCTCGGAATTAACCCTCACTAAAGGGAACAAAAGCTTGCATGCCTGCAGGTCGACTCTAGAGGATCCCC
GGGTACCGAGCTCGAATTCGCGGCCGCTTATGTACAAGAATCGAGACCGAGGAGAGGGTTAGGGATAGGC
TTACCGTCGACTGATAACTTCGTATAGCATACATTATACGAAGTTATTCTAGACTGTGCGGTATTTCACA
CCGCATAGGGTTAATTAAGGCGCGCCAGATCTGTTTAGCTTGCCTCGTCCCCGCCGGGTCACCCGGCCAG
CGACATGGAGGCCCAGAATACCCTCCTTGACAGTCTTGACGTGCGCAGCTCAGGGGCATGATGTGACTGT
CGCCCGTACATTTAGCCCATACATCCCCATGTATAATCATTTGCATCCATACATTTTGATGGCCGCACGG
CGCGAAGCAAAAATTACGGCTCCTCGCTGCGGACCTGCGAGCAGGGAAACGCTCCCCTCACAGACGCGTT
GAATTGTCCCCACGCCGCGCCCCTGTAGAGAAATATAAAAGGTTAGGATTTGCCACTGAGGTTCTTCTTT
CATATACTTCCTTTTAAAATCTTGCTAGGATACAGTTCTCACATCACATCCGAACATAAACAACCATGGG
TAAAAAGCCTGAACTCACCGCGACGTCTGTCGAGAAGTTTCTGATCGAAAAGTTCGACAGCGTCTCCGAC
CTGATGCAGCTCTCGGAGGGCGAAGAATCTCGTGCTTTCAGCTTCGATGTAGGAGGGCGTGGATATGTCC
TGCGGGTAAATAGCTGCGCCGATGGTTTCTACAAAGATCGTTATGTTTATCGGCACTTTGCATCGGCCGC
GCTCCCGATTCCGGAAGTGCTTGACATTGGGGAATTCAGCGAGAGCCTGACCTATTGCATCTCCCGCCGT
GCACAGGGTGTCACGTTGCAAGACCTGCCTGAAACCGAACTGCCCGCTGTTCTGCAGCCGGTCGCGGAGG
CCATGGATGCGATCGCTGCGGCCGATCTTAGCCAGACGAGCGGGTTCGGCCCATTCGGACCGCAAGGAAT
CGGTCAATACACTACATGGCGTGATTTCATATGCGCGATTGCTGA
